>Addgene plasmid #178089 | AAVS1_Puro_hPGK1_EBFP_Donor | addgene full sequence | sequence record 350134 | Addgene NGS Result
TCGCGCGTTTCGGTGATGACGGTGAAAACCTCTGACACATGCAGCTCCCGGAGACGGTCACAGCTTGTCT
GTAAGCGGATGCCGGGAGCAGACAAGCCCGTCAGGGCGCGTCAGCGGGTGTTGGCGGGTGTCGGGGCTGG
CTTAACTATGCGGCATCAGAGCAGATTGTACTGAGAGTGCACCATATGCGGTGTGAAATACCGCACAGAT
GCGTAAGGAGAAAATACCGCATCAGGCGCCATTCGCCATTCAGGCTGCGCAACTGTTGGGAAGGGCGATC
GGTGCGGGCCTCTTCGCTATTACGCCAGAATTCGCCCTTTGCTTTCTCTGACCAGCATTCTCTCCCCTGG
GCCTGTGCCGCTTTCTGTCTGCAGCTTGTGGCCTGGGTCACCTCTACGGCTGGCCCAGATCCTTCCCTGC
CGCCTCCTTCAGGTTCCGTCTTCCTCCACTCCCTCTTCCCCTTGCTCTCTGCTGTGTTGCTGCCCAAGGA
TGCTCTTTCCGGAGCACTTCCTTCTCGGCGCTGCACCACGTGATGTCCTCTGAGCGGATCCTCCCCGTGT
CTGGGTCCTCTCCGGGCATCTCTCCTCCCTCACCCAACCCCATGCCGTCTTCACTCGCTGGGTTCCCTTT
TCCTTCTCCTTCTGGGGCCTGTGCCATCTCTCGTTTCTTAGGATGGCCTTCTCCGACGGATGTCTCCCTT
GCGTCCCGCCTCCCCTTCTTGTAGGCCTGCATCATCACCGTTTTTCTGGACAACCCCAAAGTACCCCGTC
TCCCTGGCTTTAGCCACCTCTCCATCCTCTTGCTTTCTTTGCCTGGACACCCCGTTCTCCTGTGGATTCG
GGTCACCTCTCACTCCTTTCATTTGGGCAGCTCCCCTACCCCCCTTACCTCTCTAGTCTGTGCTAGCTCT
TCCAGCCCCCTGTCATGGCATCTTCCAGGGGTCCGAGAGCTCAGCTAGTCTTCTTCCTCCAACCCGGGCC
CCTATGTCCACTTCAGGACAGCATGTTTGCTGCCTCCAGGGATCCTGTGTCCCCGAGCTGGGACCACCTT
ATATTCCCAGGGCCGGTTAATGTGGCTCTGGTTCTGGGTACTTTTATCTGTCCCCTCCACCCCACAGTGG
GGCAAGCTTCTGACCTCTTCTCTTCCTCCCACAGGGCCTCGAGAGATCTGGCGGCGGAGAGGGCAGAGGA
AGTCTTCTAACATGCGGTGACGTGGAGGAGAATCCCGGCCCTAGCACCGAGTACAAGCCCACGGTGCGCC
TCGCCACCCGCGACGACGTCCCCAGGGCCGTACGCACCCTCGCCGCCGCGTTCGCCGACTACCCCGCCAC
GCGCCACACCGTCGATCCGGACCGCCACATCGAGCGGGTCACCGAGCTGCAAGAACTCTTCCTCACGCGC
GTCGGGCTCGACATCGGCAAGGTGTGGGTCGCGGACGACGGCGCCGCGGTGGCGGTCTGGACCACGCCGG
AGAGCGTCGAAGCGGGGGCGGTGTTCGCCGAGATCGGCCCGCGCATGGCCGAGTTGAGCGGTTCCCGGCT
GGCCGCGCAGCAACAGATGGAAGGCCTCCTGGCGCCGCACCGGCCCAAGGAGCCCGCGTGGTTCCTGGCC
ACCGTCGGCGTCTCGCCCGACCACCAGGGCAAGGGTCTGGGCAGCGCCGTCGTGCTCCCCGGAGTGGAGG
CGGCCGAGCGCGCCGGGGTGCCCGCCTTCCTGGAGACCTCCGCGCCCCGCAACCTCCCCTTCTACGAGCG
GCTCGGCTTCACCGTCACCGCCGACGTCGAGGTGCCCGAAGGACCGCGCACCTGGTGCATGACCCGCAAG
CCCGGTGCCTGATCTAGACAGACATGATAAGATACATTGATGAGTTTGGACAAACCACAACTAGAATGCA
GTGAAAAAAATGCTTTATTTGTGAAATTTGTGATGCTATTGCTTTATTTGTAACCATTATAAGCTGCAAT
AAACAAGTTAACAACAACAATTGCATTCATTTTATGTTTCAGGTTCAGGGGGAGGTGTGGGAGGTTTTTT
AATGCATCCACGGGGTTGGGGTTGCGCCTTTTCCAAGGCAGCCCTGGGTTTGCGCAGGGACGCGGCTGCT
CTGGGCGTGGTTCCGGGAAACGCAGCGGCGCCGACCCTGGGTCTCGCACATTCTTCACGTCCGTTCGCAG
CGTCACCCGGATCTTCGCCGCTACCCTTGTGGGCCCCCCGGCGACGCTTCCTGCTCCGCCCCTAAGTCGG
GAAGGTTCCTTGCGGTTCGCGGCGTGCCGGACGTGACAAACGGAAGCCGCACGTCTCACTAGTACCCTCG
CAGACGGACAGCGCCAGGGAGCAATGGCAGCGCGCCGACCGCGATGGGCTGTGGCCAATAGCGGCTGCTC
AGCAGGGCGCGCCGAGAGCAGCGGCCGGGAAGGGGCGGTGCGGGAGGCGGGGTGTGGGGCGGTAGTGTGG
GCCCTGTTCCTGCCCGCGCGGTGTTCCGCATTCTGCAAGCCTCCGGAGCGCACGTCGGCAGTCGGCTCCC
TCGTTGACCGAATCACCGACCTCTCTCCCCAGGATCCGTACGATATCGCCACCATGGTGAGCAAGGGCGA
GGAGCTGTTCACCGGGGTGGTGCCCATCCTGGTCGAGCTGGACGGCGACGTAAACGGCCACAAGTTCAGC
GTGTCCGGCGAGGGCGAGGGCGATGCCACCTACGGCAAGCTGACCCTGAAGTTCATCTGCACCACCGGCA
AGCTGCCCGTGCCCTGGCCCACCCTCGTGACCACCCTGAGCCACGGCGTGCAGTGCTTCAGCCGCTACCC
CGACCACATGAAGCAGCACGACTTCTTCAAGTCCGCCATGCCCGAAGGCTACGTCCAGGAGCGCACCATC
TTCTTCAAGGACGACGGCAACTACAAGACCCGCGCCGAGGTGAAGTTCGAGGGCGACACCCTGGTGAACC
GCATCGAGCTGAAGGGCATCGACTTCAAGGAGGACGGCAACATCCTGGGGCACAAGCTGGAGTACAACTA
CAACAGCCACAACGTCTATATCATGGCCGACAAGCAGAAGAACGGCATCAAGGTGAACTTCAAGATCCGC
CACAACATCGAGGACGGCAGCGTGCAGCTCGCCGACCACTACCAGCAGAACACCCCCATCGGCGACGGCC
CCGTGCTGCTGCCCGACAACCACTACCTGAGCACCCAGTCCGCCCTGAGCAAAGACCCCAACGAGAAGCG
CGATCACATGGTCCTGCTGGAGTTCGTGACCGCCGCCGGGATCACTCTCGGCATGGACGAGCTGTACAAG
TGACCTGCAGGCTGTGCCTTCTAGTTGCCAGCCATCTGTTGTTTGCCCCTCCCCCGTGCCTTCCTTGACC
CTGGAAGGTGCCACTCCCACTGTCCTTTCCTAATAAAATGAGGAAATTGCATCGCATTGTCTGAGTAGGT
GTCATTCTATTCTGGGGGGTGGGGTGGGGCAGGACAGCAAGGGGGAGGATTGGGAAGACAATAGCAGGCA
TGCTGGGGATGCGGTGGGCTCTATGGGTCGACAGTACTAAGCTTTACTAGGGACAGGATTGGTGACAGAA
AAGCCCCATCCTTAGGCCTCCTCCTTCCTAGTCTCCTGATATTGGGTCTAACCCCCACCTCCTGTTAGGC
AGATTCCTTATCTGGTGACACACCCCCATTTCCTGGAGCCATCTCTCTCCTTGCCAGAACCTCTAAGGTT
TGCTTACGATGGAGCCAGAGAGGATCCTGGGAGGGAGAGCTTGGCAGGGGGTGGGAGGGAAGGGGGGGAT
GCGTGACCTGCCCGGTTCTCAGTGGCCACCCTGCGCTACCCTCTCCCAGAACCTGAGCTGCTCTGACGCG
GCTGTCTGGTGCGTTTCACTGATCCTGGTGCTGCAGCTTCCTTACACTTCCCAAGAGGAGAAGCAGTTTG
GAAAAACAAAATCAGAATAAGTTGGTCCTGAGTTCTAACTTTGGCTCTTCACCTTTCTAGTCCCCAATTT
ATATTGTTCCTCCGTGCGTCAGTTTTACCTGTGAGATAAGGCCAGTAGCCAGCCCCGTCCTGGCAGGGCT
GTGGTGAGGAGGGGGGTGTCCGTGTGGAAAACTCCCTTTGTGAGAATGGTGCGTCCTAGGTGTTCACCAG
GTCGTGGCCGCCTCTACTCCCTTTCTCTTTCTCCATCCTTCTTTCCTTAAAGAGTCCCCAGTGCTATCTG
GGACATATTCCTCCGCCCAGAGCAGGGTCCCGCTTCCCTAAGGCCCTGCTCTGGGCTTCTGGGTTTGAGT
CCTTGGCAAGCCCAGGAGAGGCGCTCAGGCTTCCCTGTCCCCCTTCCTCGTCCACCATCTCATGCCCCTG
GCTCTCCTGCCCCTTCCCTACAGGGGTTCCTGGCTCTGCTCTAAGGGCGAATTCTGCATTAATGAATCGG
CCAACGCGCGGGGAGAGGCGGTTTGCGTATTGGGCGCTCTTCCGCTTCCTCGCTCACTGACTCGCTGCGC
TCGGTCGTTCGGCTGCGGCGAGCGGTATCAGCTCACTCAAAGGCGGTAATACGGTTATCCACAGAATCAG
GGGATAACGCAGGAAAGAACATGTGAGCAAAAGGCCAGCAAAAGGCCAGGAACCGTAAAAAGGCCGCGTT
GCTGGCGTTTTTCCATAGGCTCCGCCCCCCTGACGAGCATCACAAAAATCGACGCTCAAGTCAGAGGTGG
CGAAACCCGACAGGACTATAAAGATACCAGGCGTTTCCCCCTGGAAGCTCCCTCGTGCGCTCTCCTGTTC
CGACCCTGCCGCTTACCGGATACCTGTCCGCCTTTCTCCCTTCGGGAAGCGTGGCGCTTTCTCATAGCTC
ACGCTGTAGGTATCTCAGTTCGGTGTAGGTCGTTCGCTCCAAGCTGGGCTGTGTGCACGAACCCCCCGTT
CAGCCCGACCGCTGCGCCTTATCCGGTAACTATCGTCTTGAGTCCAACCCGGTAAGACACGACTTATCGC
CACTGGCAGCAGCCACTGGTAACAGGATTAGCAGAGCGAGGTATGTAGGCGGTGCTACAGAGTTCTTGAA
GTGGTGGCCTAACTACGGCTACACTAGAAGAACAGTATTTGGTATCTGCGCTCTGCTGAAGCCAGTTACC
TTCGGAAAAAGAGTTGGTAGCTCTTGATCCGGCAAACAAACCACCGCTGGTAGCGGTGGTTTTTTTGTTT
GCAAGCAGCAGATTACGCGCAGAAAAAAAGGATCTCAAGAAGATCCTTTGATCTTTTCTACGGGGTCTGA
CGCTCAGTGGAACGAAAACTCACGTTAAGGGATTTTGGTCATGAGATTATCAAAAAGGATCTTCACCTAG
ATCCTTTTAAATTAAAAATGAAGTTTTAAATCAATCTAAAGTATATATGAGTAAACTTGGTCTGACAGTT
ACCAATGCTTAATCAGTGAGGCACCTATCTCAGCGATCTGTCTATTTCGTTCATCCATAGTTGCCTGACT
CCCCGTCGTGTAGATAACTACGATACGGGAGGGCTTACCATCTGGCCCCAGTGCTGCAATGATACCGCGA
GACCCACGCTCACCGGCTCCAGATTTATCAGCAATAAACCAGCCAGCCGGAAGGGCCGAGCGCAGAAGTG
GTCCTGCAACTTTATCCGCCTCCATCCAGTCTATTAATTGTTGCCGGGAAGCTAGAGTAAGTAGTTCGCC
AGTTAATAGTTTGCGCAACGTTGTTGCCATTGCTACAGGCATCGTGGTGTCACGCTCGTCGTTTGGTATG
GCTTCATTCAGCTCCGGTTCCCAACGATCAAGGCGAGTTACATGATCCCCCATGTTGTGCAAAAAAGCGG
TTAGCTCCTTCGGTCCTCCGATCGTTGTCAGAAGTAAGTTGGCCGCAGTGTTATCACTCATGGTTATGGC
AGCACTGCATAATTCTCTTACTGTCATGCCATCCGTAAGATGCTTTTCTGTGACTGGTGAGTACTCAACC
AAGTCATTCTGAGAATAGTGTATGCGGCGACCGAGTTGCTCTTGCCCGGCGTCAATACGGGATAATACCG
CGCCACATAGCAGAACTTTAAAAGTGCTCATCATTGGAAAACGTTCTTCGGGGCGAAAACTCTCAAGGAT
CTTACCGCTGTTGAGATCCAGTTCGATGTAACCCACTCGTGCACCCAACTGATCTTCAGCATCTTTTACT
TTCACCAGCGTTTCTGGGTGAGCAAAAACAGGAAGGCAAAATGCCGCAAAAAAGGGAATAAGGGCGACAC
GGAAATGTTGAATACTCATACTCTTCCTTTTTCAATATTATTGAAGCATTTATCAGGGTTATTGTCTCAT
GAGCGGATACATATTTGAATGTATTTAGAAAAATAAACAAATAGGGGTTCCGCGCACATTTCCCCGAAAA
GTGCCACCTGACGTCTAAGAAACCATTATTATCATGACATTAACCTATAAAAATAGGCGTATCACGAGGC
CCTTTCGTC
Features (pLannotate 1.2.2; 15 found; start..end, strand, type, name):
    137..236     +  misc_feature   bom (fragment): basis of mobility region from pBR322
    242..308     -  CDS            lacZα (fragment): LacZα fragment of β-galactosidase; lacZ fragment
    320..1123    +  misc_feature   HA-L: left homology arm from the adeno-associated virus integration site (AAVS1) within intron 1 of the human PPP1R12C gene
   1130..1155    +  misc_feature   SA: splice acceptor site
   1236..1832    +  CDS            PuroR (fragment): puromycin N-acetyltransferase; pac from Streptomyces; confers resistance to puromycin
   1848..1969    -  polyA_signal   SV40 poly(A) signal: SV40 polyadenylation signal
   2042..2552    +  promoter       hPGK promoter: human phosphoglycerate kinase 1 promoter
   2574..3293    +  CDS            EBFP: enhanced blue variant of GFP mammalian codon-optimized
   3302..3526    +  polyA_signal   bGH poly(A) signal: bovine growth hormone polyadenylation signal
   3546..4382    +  misc_feature   HA-R: right homology arm from the adeno-associated virus integration site (AAVS1) within intron 1 of the human PPP1R12C gene
   4394..4447    -  CDS            lacI (fragment): lac repressor; lacI; The lac repressor binds to the lac operator to inhibit transcription in E. coli. This inhibition can be relieved by adding lactose or isopropyl-β-D-thiogalactopyranoside (IPTG).
   4630..5218    -  rep_origin     ori: high-copy-number ColE1/pMB1/pBR322/pUC origin of replication
   5389..6249    -  CDS            AmpR: β-lactamase; bla; confers resistance to ampicillin, carbenicillin, and related antibiotics
   6250..6354    -  promoter       AmpR promoter: bla
   6449..35      +  CDS            rop (fragment) (across the origin): Rop protein, which maintains plasmids at low copy number; rop
