[The description below was written by a language model from this plasmid's Addgene catalogue record and pLannotate feature annotations shown in this document.]
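Description:
AAVS1_Puro_hPGK1_EBFP_Donor is a 6.4 kb pUC19-based homology-directed repair donor for placing a blue fluorescent protein expression cassette at the human AAVS1 safe-harbour locus. It is propagated in E. coli as a high-copy plasmid through its ColE1/pUC origin and selected with ampicillin via the β-lactamase gene and its native promoter. Short annotated fragments of lacZα, lacI, bom and rop are backbone remnants with no evident functional role.

The payload is flanked by left and right homology arms of roughly 800 bp each, taken from intron 1 of PPP1R12C, where AAVS1 lies. Immediately inside the left arm is a splice acceptor followed by a puromycin N-acetyltransferase coding sequence. No promoter is annotated upstream of it, which is consistent with a gene-trap arrangement in which puromycin resistance depends on splicing into the endogenous PPP1R12C transcript after correct integration, favouring targeted over random insertions. An SV40 polyadenylation signal is annotated after the marker, although on the reverse strand. Downstream, an independent cassette uses the human PGK1 promoter to drive a mammalian codon-optimised EBFP carrying the T65S and F145Y substitutions, terminated by the bovine growth hormone polyadenylation signal. The reporter sits between retained NcoI and SbfI sites.

The donor is meant to be delivered with a nuclease guided by the AAVS1 T2 sgRNA, which is not encoded on this plasmid, to generate human cell lines with an integrated EBFP reporter. It derives from an earlier AAVS1 puromycin/PGK1 tagging donor and was deposited with work on marker-free co-selection for successive rounds of prime editing. The record does not spell out how the EBFP reporter was used in that work.
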