Addgene plasmid #178089: AAVS1_Puro_hPGK1_EBFP_Donor
Purpose: HDR donor plasmid to introduce the EBFP (T65S/F145Y) cassette to AAVS1 using AAVS1 T2 sgRNA.
Depositing lab: Yannick Doyon. Depositing organization: Universite Laval. Publication: Marker-free co-selection for successive rounds of prime editing in human cells. Levesque S, Mayorga D, Fiset JP, Goupil C, Duringer A, Loiselle A, Bouchard E, Agudelo D, Doyon Y. Nat Commun. 2022 Oct 7;13(1):5909. doi: 10.1038/s41467-022-33669-z. PubMed 36207338.
Backbone
  Vector backbone: pUC19
  Total vector size (bp): 6449
  Vector type: Mammalian Expression, CRISPR
  Selectable markers: Puromycin
Growth in bacteria
  Bacterial resistance: Ampicillin, 100 μg/mL
  Growth temperature: 37°C
  Growth strain: DH5alpha
  Copy number: High Copy
Gene/Insert
  Gene/Insert name: EBFP (T65S/F145Y)
  Species: H. sapiens (human)
  Promoter: Human PGK1
  Cloning method: Restriction Enzyme; 5′ cloning site NcoI (not destroyed); 3′ cloning site SbfI (not destroyed)
  Sequencing primers: 5′ TAGTGTGGGCCCTGTTCCTG; 3′ GAGGGGCAAACAACAGATGG
Terms and licenses: Academic/Nonprofit Terms; Industry Terms: Not Available to Industry
Depositor comments: Plasmid derived from AAVS1_Puro_PGK1_3xFLAG_Twin_Strep (Addgene 68375). Please visit https://doi.org/10.1101/2021.11.02.464583 for bioRxiv preprint.
How to cite: AAVS1_Puro_hPGK1_EBFP_Donor was a gift from Yannick Doyon (Addgene plasmid # 178089 ; http://n2t.net/addgene:178089 ; RRID:Addgene_178089)
